>Addgene plasmid #216541 | pWZL-hygro-FAKS732A | addgene full sequence | sequence record 442165 | Addgene NGS Result
CGAAAAGTGCCACCTGCAGCCTGAATATGGGCCAAACAGGATATCTGTGGTAAGCAGTTCCTGCCCCGGC
TCAGGGCCAAGAACAGATGGAACAGCTGAATATGGGCCAAACAGGATATCTGTGGTAAGCAGTTCCTGCC
CCGGCTCAGGGCCAAGAACAGATGGTCCCCAGATGCGGTCCAGCCCTCAGCAGTTTCTAGAGAACCATCA
GATGTTTCCAGGGTGCCCCAAGGACCTGAAATGACCCTGTGCCTTATTTGAACTAACCAATCAGTTCGCT
TCTCGCTTCTGTTCGCGCGCTTCTGCTCCCCGAGCTCAATAAAAGAGCCCACAACCCCTCACTCGGGGCG
CCAGTCCTCCGATTGACTGAGTCGCCCGGGTACCCGTGTATCCAATAAACCCTCTTGCAGTTGCATCCGA
CTTGTGGTCTCGCTGTTCCTTGGGAGGGTCTCCTCTGAGTGATTGACTACCCGTCAGCGGGGGTCTTTCA
TTTGGGGGCTCGTCCGGGATCGGGAGACCCCTGCCCAGGGACCACCGACCCACCACCGGGAGGCAAGCTG
GCCAGCAACTTATCTGTGTCTGTCCGATTGTCTAGTGTCTATGACTGATTTTATGCGCCTGCGTCGGTAC
TAGTTAGCTAACTAGCTCTGTATCTGGCGGACCCGTGGTGGAACTGACGAGTTCTGAACACCCGGCCGCA
ACCCTGGGAGACGTCCCAGGGACTTTGGGGGCCGTTTTTGTGGCCCGACCTGAGGAAGGGAGTCGATGTG
GAATCCGACCCCGTCAGGATATGTGGTTCTGGTAGGAGACGAGAACCTAAAACAGTTCCCGCCTCCGTCT
GAATTTTTGCTTTCGGTTTGGAACCGAAGCCGCGCGTCTTGTCTGCTGCAGCGCTGCAGCATCGTTCTGT
GTTGTCTCTGTCTGACTGTGTTTCTGTATTTGTCTGAAAATTAGGGCCAGACTGTTACCACTCCCTTAAG
TTTGACCTTAGGTCACTGGAAAGATGTCGAGCGGATCGCTCACAACCAGTCGGTAGATGTCAAGAAGAGA
CGTTGGGTTACCTTCTGCTCTGCAGAATGGCCAACCTTTAACGTCGGATGGCCGCGAGACGGCACCTTTA
ACCGAGACCTCATCACCCAGGTTAAGATCAAGGTCTTTTCACCTGGCCCGCATGGACACCCAGACCAGGT
CCCCTACATCGTGACCTGGGAAGCCTTGGCTTTTGACCCCCCTCCCTGGGTCAAGCCCTTTGTACACCCT
AAGCCTCCGCCTCCTCTTCCTCCATCCGCCCCGTCTCTCCCCCTTGAACCTCCTCGTTCGACCCCGCCTC
GATCCTCCCTTTATCCAGCCCTCACTCCTTCTCTAGGCGCCGGCCGGATCCCAGTGTGGTGGTACGTAGG
AATTCGCCAGCACAGTGGTCGAAGCGGATCCATGATCTCGGCTGACTGCAACCTCTGCCTCCCAGAATAT
GACAGATACCTAGCATCTAGCAAAATAATGGCAGCTGCTTACCTTGACCCCAACTTGAATCACACACCAA
ATTCGAGTACTAAGACTCACCTGGGTACTGGTATGGAACGTTCTCCTGGTGCAATGGAGCGAGTATTAAA
GGTCTTTCATTATTTTGAAAGCAATAGTGAGCCAACCACCTGGGCCAGTATTATCAGGCATGGAGATGCT
ACTGATGTCAGGGGCATCATTCAGAAGATAGTGGACAGTCACAAAGTAAAGCATGTGGCCTGCTATGGAT
TCCGCCTCAGTCACCTGCGGTCAGAGGAGGTTCACTGGCTTCACGTGGATATGGGCGTCTCCAGTGTGAG
GGAGAAGTATGAGCTTGCTCACCCACCAGAGGAGTGGAAATATGAATTGAGAATTCGTTATTTGCCAAAA
GGATTTCTAAACCAGTTTACTGAAGATAAGCCAACTTTGAATTTCTTCTATCAACAGGTGAAGAGCGATT
ATATGTTAGAGATAGCTGATCAAGTGGACCAGGAAATTGCTTTGAAGTTGGGTTGTCTAGAAATACGGCG
ATCATACTGGGAGATGCGGGGCAATGCACTAGAAAAGAAGTCTAACTATGAAGTATTAGAAAAAGATGTT
GGTTTAAAGCGATTTTTTCCTAAGAGTTTACTGGATTCTGTCAAGGCCAAAACACTAAGAAAACTGATCC
AACAAACATTTAGACAATTTGCCAACCTTAATAGAGAAGAAAGTATTCTGAAATTCTTTGAGATCCTGTC
TCCAGTCTACAGATTTGATAAGGAATGCTTCAAGTGTGCTCTTGGTTCAAGCTGGATTATTTCAGTGGAA
CTGGCAATCGGCCCAGAAGAAGGAATCAGTTACCTAACGGACAAGGGCTGCAATCCCACACATCTTGCTG
ACTTCACTCAAGTGCAAACCATTCAGTATTCAAACAGTGAAGACAAGGACAGAAAAGGAATGCTACAACT
AAAAATAGCAGGTGCACCCGAGCCTCTGACAGTGACGGCACCATCCCTAACCATTGCGGAGAATATGGCT
GACCTAATAGATGGGTACTGCCGGCTGGTGAATGGAACCTCGCAGTCATTTATCATCAGACCTCAGAAAG
AAGGTGAACGGGCTTTGCCATCAATACCAAAGTTGGCCAACAGCGAAAAGCAAGGCATGCGGACACACGC
CGTCTCTGTGTCAGAAACAGATGATTATGCTGAGATTATAGATGAAGAAGATACTTACACCATGCCCTCA
ACCAGGGATTATGAGATTCAAAGAGAAAGAATAGAACTTGGACGATGTATTGGAGAAGGCCAATTTGGAG
ATGTACATCAAGGCATTTATATGAGTCCAGAGAATCCAGCTTTGGCGGTTGCAATTAAAACATGTAAAAA
CTGTACTTCGGACAGCGTGAGAGAGAAATTTCTTCAAGAAGCCTTAACAATGCGTCAGTTTGACCATCCT
CATATTGTGAAGCTGATTGGAGTCATCACAGAGAATCCTGTCTGGATAATCATGGAGCTGTGCACACTTG
GAGAGCTGAGGTCATTTTTGCAAGTAAGGAAATACAGTTTGGATCTAGCATCTTTGATCCTGTATGCCTA
TCAGCTTAGTACAGCTCTTGCATATCTAGAGAGCAAAAGATTTGTACACAGGGACATTGCTGCTCGGAAT
GTTCTGGTGTCCTCAAATGATTGTGTAAAATTAGGAGACTTTGGATTATCCCGATATATGGAAGATAGTA
CTTACTACAAAGCTTCCAAAGGAAAATTGCCTATTAAATGGATGGCTCCAGAGTCAATCAATTTTCGACG
TTTTACCTCAGCTAGTGACGTATGGATGTTTGGTGTGTGTATGTGGGAGATACTGATGCATGGTGTGAAG
CCTTTTCAAGGAGTGAAGAACAATGATGTAATCGGTCGAATTGAAAATGGGGAAAGATTACCAATGCCTC
CAAATTGTCCTCCTACCCTCTACAGCCTTATGACGAAATGCTGGGCCTATGACCCCAGCAGGCGGCCCAG
GTTTACTGAACTTAAAGCTCAGCTCAGCACAATCCTGGAGGAAGAGAAGGCTCAGCAAGAAGAGCGCATG
AGGATGGAGTCCAGAAGACAGGCCACAGTGTCCTGGGACTCCGGAGGGTCTGATGAAGCACCGCCCAAGC
CCAGCAGACCGGGTTATCCCAGTCCGAGGTCCAGCGAAGGATTTTATCCCGCCCCACAGCACATGGTACA
AACCAATCATTACCAGGTTTCTGGCTACCCTGGTTCACATGGAATCACAGCCATGGCTGGCAGCATCTAT
CCAGGTCAGGCATCTCTTTTGGACCAAACAGATTCATGGAATCATAGACCTCAGGAGATAGCAATGTGGC
AGCCCAATGTGGAGGACTCTACAGTATTGGACCTGCGAGGGATTGGGCAAGTGTTGCCAACCCATCTGAT
GGAAGAGCGTCTAATCCGACAGCAACAGGAAATGGAAGAAGATCAGCGCTGGCTGGAAAAAGAGGAAAGA
TTTCTGAAACCTGATGTGAGACTCTCTCGAGGCAGTATTGACAGGGAGGATGGAAGTCTTCAGGGTCCGA
TTGGAAACCAACATATATATCAGCCTGTGGGTAAACCAGATCCTGCAGCTCCACCAAAGAAACCGCCTCG
CCCTGGAGCTCCCGGTCATCTGGGAAGCCTTGCCAGCCTCAGCAGCCCTGCTGACAGCTACAACGAGGGT
GTCAAGCTTCAGCCCCAGGAAATCAGCCCCCCTCCTACTGCCAACCTGGACCGGTCGAATGATAAGGTGT
ACGAGAATGTGACGGGCCTGGTGAAAGCTGTCATCGAGATGTCCAGTAAAATCCAGCCAGCCCCACCAGA
GGAGTATGTCCCTATGGTGAAGGAAGTCGGCTTGGCCCTGAGGACATTATTGGCCACTGTGGATGAGACC
ATTCCCCTCCTACCAGCCAGCACCCACCGAGAGATTGAGATGGCACAGAAGCTATTGAACTCTGACCTGG
GTGAGCTCATCAACAAGATGAAACTGGCCCAGCAGTATGTCATGACCAGCCTCCAGCAAGAGTACAAAAA
GCAAATGCTGACTGCTGCTCACGCCCTGGCTGTGGATGCCAAAAACTTACTCGATGTCATTGACCAAGCA
AGACTGAAAATGCTTGGGCAGACGAGACCACACTGAGTCGACTCGACCAATTCCGGTTATTTTCCACCAT
ATTGCCGTCTTTTGGCAATGTGAGGGCCCGGAAACCTGGCCCTGTCTTCTTGACGAGCATTCCTAGGGGT
CTTTCCCCTCTCGCCAAAGGAATGCAAGGTCTGTTGAATGTCGTGAAGGAAGCAGTTCCTCTGGAAGCTT
CTTGAAGACAAACAACGTCTGTAGCGACCCTTTGCAGGCAGCGGAACCCCCCACCTGGCGACAGGTGCCT
CTGCGGCCAAAAGCCACGTGTATAAGATACACCTGCAAAGGCGGCACAACCCCAGTGCCACGTTGTGAGT
TGGATAGTTGTGGAAAGAGTCAAATGGCTCTCCTCAAGCGTATTCAACAAGGGGCTGAAGGATGCCCAGA
AGGTACCCCATTGTATGGGATCTGATCTGGGGCCTCGGTGCACATGCTTTACATGTGTTTAGTCGAGGTT
AAAAAACGTCTAGGCCCCCCGAACCACGGGGACGTGGTTTTCCTTTGAAAAACACGATGATAATACCATG
AAAAAGCCTGAACTCACCGCGACGTCTGTCGAGAAGTTTCTGATCGAAAAGTTCGACAGCGTCTCCGACC
TGATGCAGCTCTCGGAGGGCGAAGAATCTCGTGCTTTCAGCTTCGATGTAGGAGGGCGTGGATATGTCCT
GCGGGTAAATAGCTGCGCCGATGGTTTCTACAAAGATCGTTATGTTTATCGGCACTTTGCATCGGCCGCG
CTCCCGATTCCGGAAGTGCTTGACATTGGGGAATTTAGCGAGAGCCTGACCTATTGCATCTCCCGCCGTG
CACAGGGTGTCACGTTGCAAGACCTGCCTGAAACCGAACTGCCCGCTGTTCTGCAGCCGGTCGCGGAGGC
CATGGATGCGATCGCTGCGGCCGATCTTAGCCAGACGAGCGGGTTCGGCCCATTCGGACCGCAAGGAATC
GGTCAATACACTACATGGCGTGATTTCATATGCGCGATTGCTGATCCCCATGTGTATCACTGGCAAACTG
TGATGGACGACACCGTCAGTGCGTCCGTCGCGCAGGCTCTCGATGAGCTGATGCTTTGGGCCGAGGACTG
CCCCGAAGTCCGGCACCTCGTGCACGCGGATTTCGGCTCCAACAATGTCCTGACGGACAATGGCCGCATA
ACAGCGGTCATTGACTGGAGCGAGGCGATGTTCGGGGATTCCCAATACGAGGTCGCCAACATCTTCTTCT
GGAGGCCGTGGTTGGCTTGTATGGAGCAGCAGACGCGCTACTTCGAGCGGAGGCATCCGGAGCTTGCAGG
ATCGCCGCGGCTCCGGGCGTATATGCTCCGCATTGGTCTTGACCAACTCTATCAGAGCTTGGTTGACGGC
AATTTCGATGATGCAGCTTGGGCGCAGGGTCGATGCGACGCAATCGTCCGATCCGGAGCCGGGACTGTCG
GGCGTACACAAATCGCCCGCAGAAGCGCGGCCGTCTGGACCGATGGCTGTGTAGAAGTACTCGCCGATAG
TGGAAACCGACGCCCCAGCACTCGTCCGAGGGCAAAGGAATAGAGTAGATGCCGACCGGGATCTATCGAT
AAAATAAAAGATTTTATTTAGTCTCCAGAAAAAGGGGGGAATGAAAGACCCCACCTGTAGGTTTGGCAAG
CTAGCTTAAGTAACGCCATTTTGCAAGGCATGGAAAAATACATAACTGAGAATAGAGAAGTTCAGATCAA
GGTCAGGAACAGATGGAACAGCTGAATATGGGCCAAACAGGATATCTGTGGTAAGCAGTTCCTGCCCCGG
CTCAGGGCCAAGAACAGATGGAACAGCTGAATATGGGCCAAACAGGATATCTGTGGTAAGCAGTTCCTGC
CCCGGCTCAGGGCCAAGAACAGATGGTCCCCAGATGCGGTCCAGCCCTCAGCAGTTTCTAGAGAACCATC
AGATGTTTCCAGGGTGCCCCAAGGACCTGAAATGACCCTGTGCCTTATTTGAACTAACCAATCAGTTCGC
TTCTCGCTTCTGTTCGCGCGCTTCTGCTCCCCGAGCTCAATAAAAGAGCCCACAACCCCTCACTCGGGGC
GCCAGTCCTCCGATTGACTGAGTCGCCCGGGTACCCGTGTATCCAATAAACCCTCTTGCAGTTGCATCCG
ACTTGTGGTCTCGCTGTTCCTTGGGAGGGTCTCCTCTGAGTGATTGACTACCCGTCAGCGGGGGTCTTTC
ACATGCAGCATGTATCAAAATTAATTTGGTTTTTTTTCTTAAGTATTTACATTAAATGGCCATAGTTGCA
TTAATGAATCGGCCAACGCGCGGGGAGAGGCGGTTTGCGTATTGGGCGCTCTTCCGCTTCCTCGCTCACT
GACTCGCTGCGCTCGGTCGTTCGGCTGCGGCGAGCGGTATCAGCTCACTCAAAGGCGGTAATACGGTTAT
CCACAGAATCAGGGGATAACGCAGGAAAGAACATGTGAGCAAAAGGCCAGCAAAAGGCCAGGAACCGTAA
AAAGGCCGCGTTGCTGGCGTTTTTCCATAGGCTCCGCCCCCCTGACGAGCATCACAAAAATCGACGCTCA
AGTCAGAGGTGGCGAAACCCGACAGGACTATAAAGATACCAGGCGTTTCCCCCTGGAAGCTCCCTCGTGC
GCTCTCCTGTTCCGACCCTGCCGCTTACCGGATACCTGTCCGCCTTTCTCCCTTCGGGAAGCGTGGCGCT
TTCTCATAGCTCACGCTGTAGGTATCTCAGTTCGGTGTAGGTCGTTCGCTCCAAGCTGGGCTGTGTGCAC
GAACCCCCCGTTCAGCCCGACCGCTGCGCCTTATCCGGTAACTATCGTCTTGAGTCCAACCCGGTAAGAC
ACGACTTATCGCCACTGGCAGCAGCCACTGGTAACAGGATTAGCAGAGCGAGGTATGTAGGCGGTGCTAC
AGAGTTCTTGAAGTGGTGGCCTAACTACGGCTACACTAGAAGAACAGTATTTGGTATCTGCGCTCTGCTG
AAGCCAGTTACCTTCGGAAAAAGAGTTGGTAGCTCTTGATCCGGCAAACAAACCACCGCTGGTAGCGGTG
GTTTTTTTGTTTGCAAGCAGCAGATTACGCGCAGAAAAAAAGGATCTCAAGAAGATCCTTTGATCTTTTC
TACGGGGTCTGACGCTCAGTGGAACGAAAACTCACGTTAAGGGATTTTGGTCATGAGATTATCAAAAAGG
ATCTTCACCTAGATCCTTTTGCGGCCGCAAATCAATCTAAAGTATATATGAGTAAACTTGGTCTGACAGT
TACCAATGCTTAATCAGTGAGGCACCTATCTCAGCGATCTGTCTATTTCGTTCATCCATAGTTGCCTGAC
TCCCCGTCGTGTAGATAACTACGATACGGGAGGGCTTACCATCTGGCCCCAGTGCTGCAATGATACCGCG
AGACCCACGCTCACCGGCTCCAGATTTATCAGCAATAAACCAGCCAGCCGGAAGGGCCGAGCGCAGAAGT
GGTCCTGCAACTTTATCCGCCTCCATCCAGTCTATTAATTGTTGCCGGGAAGCTAGAGTAAGTAGTTCGC
CAGTTAATAGTTTGCGCAACGTTGTTGCCATTGCTACAGGCATCGTGGTGTCACGCTCGTCGTTTGGTAT
GGCTTCATTCAGCTCCGGTTCCCAACGATCAAGGCGAGTTACATGATCCCCCATGTTGTGCAAAAAAGCG
GTTAGCTCCTTCGGTCCTCCGATCGTTGTCAGAAGTAAGTTGGCCGCAGTGTTATCACTCATGGTTATGG
CAGCACTGCATAATTCTCTTACTGTCATGCCATCCGTAAGATGCTTTTCTGTGACTGGTGAGTACTCAAC
CAAGTCATTCTGAGAATAGTGTATGCGGCGACCGAGTTGCTCTTGCCCGGCGTCAATACGGGATAATACC
GCGCCACATAGCAGAACTTTAAAAGTGCTCATCATTGGAAAACGTTCTTCGGGGCGAAAACTCTCAAGGA
TCTTACCGCTGTTGAGATCCAGTTCGATGTAACCCACTCGTGCACCCAACTGATCTTCAGCATCTTTTAC
TTTCACCAGCGTTTCTGGGTGAGCAAAAACAGGAAGGCAAAATGCCGCAAAAAAGGGAATAAGGGCGACA
CGGAAATGTTGAATACTCATACTCTTCCTTTTTCAATATTATTGAAGCATTTATCAGGGTTATTGTCTCA
TGAGCGGATACATATTTGAATGTATTTAGAAAAATAAACAAATAGGGGTTCCGCGCACATTTCCC
Features (pLannotate 1.2.2; 12 found; start..end, strand, type, name):
     21..490     +  LTR            LTR: long terminal repeat from Moloney murine leukemia virus
    614..888     +  misc_feature   MESV Ψ (fragment): packaging signal of murine embryonic stem cell virus
    955..1371    +  CDS            gag (truncated): truncated Moloney murine leukemia virus (MMLV) gag gene lacking the start codon
   1498..4653    +  CDS            PTK2: FAK1_HUMAN - Also known as FAK, FAK1. Experimental evidence at protein level: Swiss-Prot protein existence level 1. [Isoform 6]: Isoform 6 (FRNK) does not contain a kinase domain and inhibits PTK2/FAK1 phosphorylation and signaling. Its enhanced expression can attenuate the nuclear accumulation of LPXN and limit its ability to enhance serum response factor (SRF)-dependent gene transcription. From Homo sapiens (Human).
   4712..5173    +  misc_feature   IRES: internal ribosome entry site (IRES) of the encephalomyocarditis virus (EMCV)
   5178..6200    +  CDS            hph: KHYB_ECOLX - Experimental evidence at protein level: Swiss-Prot protein existence level 1. The aminoglycoside phosphotransferases achieve inactivation of their antibiotic substrates by phosphorylation. Only phosphorylates hygromycin and closely related compounds such as demethyl analogs and destomycin. From Escherichia coli.
   6270..6391    +  LTR            3' LTR (ΔU3) (fragment): self-inactivating 3' long terminal repeat (LTR) from Moloney murine leukemia virus
   6392..6861    +  LTR            LTR: long terminal repeat from Moloney murine leukemia virus
   6927..6979    -  CDS            lacI (fragment): lac repressor; lacI; The lac repressor binds to the lac operator to inhibit transcription in E. coli. This inhibition can be relieved by adding lactose or isopropyl-β-D-thiogalactopyranoside (IPTG).
   7162..7750    -  rep_origin     ori: high-copy-number ColE1/pMB1/pBR322/pUC origin of replication
   7910..8770    -  CDS            AmpR: β-lactamase; bla; confers resistance to ampicillin, carbenicillin, and related antibiotics
   8771..8875    -  promoter       AmpR promoter: bla
