[The description below was written by a language model from this plasmid's Addgene catalogue record and pLannotate feature annotations shown in this document.]
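Description:
pWZL-hygro-FAKS732A is a Moloney murine leukemia virus-based retroviral expression vector built on the pWZL-Hygro backbone, designed to deliver a mutant human PTK2 (focal adhesion kinase, FAK) cDNA into mammalian cells. In bacteria it is maintained through a high-copy ColE1/pUC-type origin and selected with ampicillin via the β-lactamase gene and its native promoter. The catalogue lists both backbone and total size as 5,642 bp, but the sequenced record is 8,885 nt, which matches the backbone plus the roughly 3.2 kb insert, so the listed total evidently omits the insert.

The proviral region is bounded by MMLV long terminal repeats. Downstream of the 5′ LTR lie a packaging signal (annotated as an MESV Ψ fragment) and a truncated gag segment lacking its start codon, which together support efficient encapsidation of the genomic RNA when the plasmid is introduced into a packaging cell line supplying gag, pol and env in trans. No separate internal promoter is annotated, so transcription is presumably driven by the 5′ LTR, producing a single bicistronic message: the untagged PTK2 open reading frame carrying the S732A substitution, followed by an EMCV IRES and the hph hygromycin phosphotransferase gene. Linking the marker to the insert through the IRES means that hygromycin-resistant transduced cells should also express the FAK mutant. A short fragment annotated as a ΔU3 3′ LTR sits directly before the full 3′ LTR and is probably an annotation artefact rather than evidence of a self-inactivating design.

The depositor describes S732A as a dominant-negative mutation. The construct is suited to generating stable cell populations expressing this FAK variant, and the associated work concerns FAK inhibitor resistance in mutant KRAS-driven non-small cell lung cancer.
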