Addgene plasmid #216541: pWZL-hygro-FAKS732A
Purpose: This retroviral plasmid expresses a mutated cDNA (dominant negative: S732A) of human PTK2
Depositing lab: Georgia Konstantinidou. Depositing organization: Universitaet Bern. Publication: ERK5 suppression overcomes FAK inhibitor resistance in mutant KRAS-driven non-small cell lung cancer. Pozzato C, Outeiro-Pinho G, Galie M, Ramadori G, Konstantinidou G. EMBO Mol Med. 2024 Sep 13. doi: 10.1038/s44321-024-00138-7. PubMed 39271958.
Backbone
  Vector backbone: pWZL-Hygro
  Backbone manufacturer: Jay Morgenstern
  Backbone size w/o insert (bp): 5642
  Total vector size (bp): 5642
  Vector type: Mammalian Expression, Retroviral
  Selectable markers: Hygromycin
Growth in bacteria
  Bacterial resistance: Ampicillin, 100 μg/mL
  Growth temperature: 37°C
  Growth strain: NEB Stable
  Copy number: High Copy
Gene/Insert
  Gene/Insert name: PTK2 (S732A) (alt name: FAK)
  Species: H. sapiens (human)
  Insert size (bp): 3243
  Mutation: FAK dominant negative mutation S732A
  GenBank ID: NP_005598.3
  Entrez Gene: PTK2 (a.k.a. FADK, FADK 1, FAK, FAK1, FRNK, PPP1R71, p125FAK, pp125FAK)
  Tag / fusion protein: No
  Cloning method: Ligation Independent Cloning
  Sequencing primers: 5′ pBABE 5'; 3′ Custom designed oligo RV on backbone to sequence the mutation: TTTCCGGGCCCTCACATTGCC
Resource information
  A portion of this plasmid was derived from a plasmid made by: Ordered the mutant sequences from genscript and sub-cloned it to pWZL Hygro (Plasmid #18750).
Terms and licenses: Academic/Nonprofit Terms; Industry Terms: Not Available to Industry
How to cite: pWZL-hygro-FAKS732A was a gift from Georgia Konstantinidou (Addgene plasmid # 216541 ; http://n2t.net/addgene:216541 ; RRID:Addgene_216541)
